Addgene plasmid #139899: pBEL1995
Purpose: Expression plasmid for LetB PLL3 deletion (without TM region)
Depositing lab: Gira Bhabha & Damian Ekiert. Depositing organization: NYU Grossman School of Medicine. Publication: LetB Structure Reveals a Tunnel for Lipid Transport across the Bacterial Envelope. Isom GL, Coudray N, MacRae MR, McManus CT, Ekiert DC, Bhabha G. Cell. 2020 Apr 30;181(3):653-664.e19. doi: 10.1016/j.cell.2020.03.030. PubMed 32359438.
Backbone
  Vector backbone: pET21a
  Vector type: Bacterial Expression
Growth in bacteria
  Bacterial resistance: Ampicillin, 100 μg/mL
  Growth temperature: 37°C
  Growth strain: DH5alpha
  Copy number: High Copy
Gene/Insert
  Gene/Insert name: LetB
  Species: E. coli
  Mutation: LetB(43-877; delta347-360, P346G)-6xHis
  Cloning method: Gibson Cloning
Terms and licenses: Academic/Nonprofit Terms; Industry Terms: Not Available to Industry
Depositor comments: Please visit https://www.biorxiv.org/content/10.1101/748145v1 for bioRxiv preprint.
How to cite: pBEL1995 was a gift from Gira Bhabha & Damian Ekiert (Addgene plasmid # 139899 ; http://n2t.net/addgene:139899 ; RRID:Addgene_139899)
