[The description below was written by a language model from this plasmid's Addgene catalogue record and pLannotate feature annotations shown in this document.]
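Description:
pBEL1995 is a bacterial expression plasmid built on the pET21a backbone for producing a soluble, mutant form of the E. coli protein LetB (annotated under its older name yebT), a periplasm-spanning component of a transport pathway implicated in lipid movement and envelope integrity. The insert, assembled by Gibson cloning, encodes residues 43–877, which omits the N-terminal transmembrane region. It also carries the "PLL3" deletion, in which residues 347–360 are removed and P346 is changed to glycine, and it has a C-terminal 6xHis tag for affinity purification. The His tag is recorded in the catalogue entry but is not called out as a separate feature in the annotation.

Expression follows the standard pET arrangement. A T7 promoter followed immediately by a lac operator drives the LetB coding sequence, and a T7 terminator lies downstream. A plasmid-borne lacI gene with its own promoter supplies the repressor, so transcription stays off until induction with IPTG in a host that provides T7 RNA polymerase. The plasmid is propagated through a ColE1/pMB1-type origin with the adjacent pBR322 bom and rop regions, and the record lists it as high copy. Selection is with ampicillin through the bla gene, and an f1 origin is also present. The automated annotation additionally reports a loxP site, a short MCS fragment, tetracycline-resistance gene fragments and a small match to a T7 gene 10-derived solubility tag near the terminator. The record assigns no function to any of these, and they are most likely backbone remnants or incidental matches. According to the record, the construct is used to express this LetB loop-deletion variant, in the context of structural and functional studies of LetB as a lipid transport tunnel.
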