Features (pLannotate 1.2.2; 19 found; start..end, strand, type, name):
   1009..1086    -  promoter       lacI promoter: lacI
   1094..1373    -  CDS            TcR (fragment): tetracycline efflux protein; tet; confers resistance to tetracycline
   1395..1413    +  promoter       T7 promoter: promoter for bacteriophage T7 RNA polymerase
   1414..1438    +  protein_bind   lac operator: The lac repressor binds to the lac operator to inhibit transcription in E. coli. This inhibition can be relieved by adding lactose or isopropyl-β-D-thiogalactopyranoside (IPTG). lac repressor encoded by lacI
   1495..3957    +  CDS            yebT (fragment): YEBT_ECOLI - Experimental evidence at protein level: Swiss-Prot protein existence level 1. Component of a transport pathway that contributes to membrane integrity (PubMed:27795327). May directly span the intermembrane space, facilitating the transport of substrates across the periplasm (Probable). From Escherichia coli (strain K12).
   4007..4056    +  CDS            SET1 (fragment): solubility-enhancement tag derived from T7 phage gene 10B
   4064..4111    +  terminator     T7 terminator: transcription terminator for bacteriophage T7 RNA polymerase
   4148..4576    +  rep_origin     f1 ori (sequence partly withheld): f1 bacteriophage origin of replication; arrow indicates direction of (+) strand synthesis
   4678..4711    +  protein_bind   loxP: Cre-mediated recombination occurs in the 8-bp core sequence (GCATACAT). Cre recombinase
   4741..4759    +  misc_feature   MCS (fragment): pBluescript multiple cloning site
   4790..4894    +  promoter       AmpR promoter: bla
   4895..5755    +  CDS            AmpR: β-lactamase; bla; confers resistance to ampicillin, carbenicillin, and related antibiotics
   5926..6514    +  rep_origin     ori: high-copy-number ColE1/pMB1/pBR322/pUC origin of replication
   6700..6839    -  misc_feature   bom: basis of mobility region from pBR322
   6941..7132    -  CDS            rop: Rop protein, which maintains plasmids at low copy number; rop
   7149..7529    +  CDS            YPB1_ECOLX: Protein predicted: Swiss-Prot protein existence level 4. From Escherichia coli.
   7601..7892    -  CDS            TcR (fragment): tetracycline efflux protein; tet; confers resistance to tetracycline
   7907..7928    -  protein_bind   CAP binding site: CAP binding activates transcription in the presence of cAMP. E. coli catabolite activator protein
   7941..1008    -  CDS            lacI (across the origin): lac repressor; lacI; The lac repressor binds to the lac operator to inhibit transcription in E. coli. This inhibition can be relieved by adding lactose or isopropyl-β-D-thiogalactopyranoside (IPTG).
>Addgene plasmid #139899 | pBEL1995 | addgene full sequence | sequence record 309739 | Addgene NGS Result
GGTTTGCGTATTGGGCGCCAGGGTGGTTTTTCTTTTCACCAGTGAGACGGGCAACAGCTGATTGCCCTTC
ACCGCCTGGCCCTGAGAGAGTTGCAGCAAGCGGTCCACGCTGGTTTGCCCCAGCAGGCGAAAATCCTGTT
TGATGGTGGTTAACGGCGGGATATAACATGAGCTGTCTTCGGTATCGTCGTATCCCACTACCGAGATATC
CGCACCAACGCGCAGCCCGGACTCGGTAATGGCGCGCATTGCGCCCAGCGCCATCTGATCGTTGGCAACC
AGCATCGCAGTGGGAACGATGCCCTCATTCAGCATTTGCATGGTTTGTTGAAAACCGGACATGGCACTCC
AGTCGCCTTCCCGTTCCGCTATCGGCTGAATTTGATTGCGAGTGAGATATTTATGCCAGCCAGCCAGACG
CAGACGCGCCGAGACAGAACTTAATGGGCCCGCTAACAGCGCGATTTGCTGGTGACCCAATGCGACCAGA
TGCTCCACGCCCAGTCGCGTACCGTCTTCATGGGAGAAAATAATACTGTTGATGGGTGTCTGGTCAGAGA
CATCAAGAAATAACGCCGGAACATTAGTGCAGGCAGCTTCCACAGCAATGGCATCCTGGTCATCCAGCGG
ATAGTTAATGATCAGCCCACTGACGCGTTGCGCGAGAAGATTGTGCACCGCCGCTTTACAGGCTTCGACG
CCGCTTCGTTCTACCATCGACACCACCACGCTGGCACCCAGTTGATCGGCGCGAGATTTAATCGCCGCGA
CAATTTGCGACGGCGCGTGCAGGGCCAGACTGGAGGTGGCAACGCCAATCAGCAACGACTGTTTGCCCGC
CAGTTGTTGTGCCACGCGGTTGGGAATGTAATTCAGCTCCGCCATCGCCGCTTCCACTTTTTCCCGCGTT
TTCGCAGAAACGTGGCTGGCCTGGTTCACCACGCGGGAAACGGTCTGATAAGAGACACCGGCATACTCTG
CGACATCGTATAACGTTACTGGTTTCACATTCACCACCCTGAATTGACTCTCTTCCGGGCGCTATCATGC
CATACCGCGAAAGGTTTTGCGCCATTCGATGGTGTCCGGGATCTCGACGCTCTCCCTTATGCGACTCCTG
CATTAGGAAGCAGCCCAGTAGTAGGTTGAGGCCGTTGAGCACCGCCGCCGCAAGGAATGGTGCATGCAAG
GAGATGGCGCCCAACAGTCCCCCGGCCACGGGGCCTGCCACCATACCCACGCCGAAACAAGCGCTCATGA
GCCCGAAGTGGCGAGCCCGATCTTCCCCATCGGTGATGTCGGCGATATAGGCGCCAGCAACCGCACCTGT
GGCGCCGGTGATGCCGGCCACGATGCGTCCGGCGTAGAGGATCGAGATCTCGATCCCGCGAAATTAATAC
GACTCACTATAGGGGAATTGTGAGCGGATAACAATTCCCCTCTAGAAATAATTTTGTTTAACTTTGGCCC
AGGCGGCCAGGAGGGTCTCACATGCAGGACCGGGGTAATACCGTCACCATCGACTTTATGTCGGCGGATG
GTATTGTTCCAGGCCGTACGCCTGTTCGTTATCAGGGCGTTGAAGTCGGAACAGTGCAGGACATCAGCCT
CAGCGACGATCTTCGTAAGATTGAAGTCAAGGTCAGCATCAAGTCCGATATGAAAGATGCGCTGCGCGAA
GAGACTCAGTTCTGGCTGGTGACGCCAAAAGCATCGTTGGCAGGTGTCTCCGGGCTGGACGCCCTCGTCG
GTGGGAACTATATCGGCATGATGCCCGGGAAAGGTAAAGAGCAGGATCACTTTGTCGCACTCGATACCCA
ACCGAAATATCGGCTGGACAATGGCGATCTGATGATCCACCTGCAAGCCCCCGATCTCGGTTCGCTGAAC
AGCGGTTCATTGGTCTATTTCCGCAAGATCCCGGTGGGAAAAGTCTACGACTATGCCATCAATCCCAACA
AGCAAGGCGTGGTGATTGATGTCCTGATCGAGCGGCGTTTTACCGATCTGGTGAAAAAAGGTAGCCGTTT
CTGGAACGTTTCCGGCGTTGATGCCAACGTCAGTATCAGTGGCGCGAAGGTGAAACTGGAAAGCTTGGCG
GCACTGGTTAACGGTGCGATTGCCTTCGATTCACCAGAAGAGTCGAAACCTGCCGAGGCGGAAGATACCT
TTGGTCTGTATGAAGATCTGGCCCACAGCCAGCGTGGCGTAATAATAAAACTGGAACTGCCGAGTGGGGC
CGGATTAACCGCCGACTCGACGCCGTTAATGTATCAGGGGCTGGAAGTCGGACAGCTGACTAAACTGGAT
TTAAATCCTGGTGGTAAAGTCACAGGGGAAATGACCGTTGATCCCAGCGTCGTTACCCTGCTTCGTGAAA
ATACCCGCATCGAATTACGCAACGGGGGCAAAACCTTCGAGCTGGTGCCCGGCGATGGCGAGCCACGCAA
AGAATTCGTTGTTGTGCCAGGCGAAAAAGCACTGCTGCATGAACCTGATGTTCTGACGCTGACCCTGACC
GCGCCGGAAAGTTACGGTATTGATGCGGGTCAGCCGCTCATTCTTCACGGCGTGCAGGTAGGCCAGGTTA
TCGATCGTAAACTCACCAGCAAAGGCGTCACCTTTACCGTCGCCATCGAGCCTCAGCATCGCGAACTGGT
AAAAGGCGATAGCAAATTTGTCGTCAACAGCCGTGTCGATGTGAAGGTGGGGCTGGATGGCGTTGAGTTT
CTCGGTGCCAGCGCCTCAGAATGGATCAATGGCGGGATCCGTATTCTGCCGGGCGATAAAGGTGAGATGA
AAGCCAGCTATCCACTGTATGCCAATTTGGAAAAAGCGCTGGAGAACAGCCTTAGCGATTTACCCACCAC
AACCGTGAGTTTGAGTGCAGAGACGCTGCCGGATGTGCAGGCAGGATCGGTAGTGCTGTACCGTAAATTT
GAAGTTGGTGAAGTGATTACCGTGCGTCCGCGAGCTAACGCGTTTGACATCGATCTGCATATTAAGCCGG
AGTATCGCAACCTTCTGACCAGCAATAGCGTGTTCTGGGCAGAAGGCGGGGCGAAAGTTCAGCTGAATGG
TAGTGGTCTGACCGTACAGGCATCCCCGCTCTCCAGAGCTCTAAAGGGAGCCATTAGCTTCGACAACCTC
AGCGGTGCCAGCGCCAGTCAGCGTAAAGGCGATAAGCGTATTCTGTATGCTTCCGAAACAGCGGCCCGTG
CGGTTGGCGGGCAGATTACGCTTCACGCTTTCGATGCCGGAAAACTGGCGGTCGGGATGCCAATTCGCTA
TCTCGGTATTGACATCGGGCAAATCCAGACGCTGGATCTGATTACCGCACGCAATGAAGTACAGGCAAAG
GCGGTACTTTACCCGGAATATGTCCAGACCTTTGCTCGCGGTGGTACGCGCTTCTCAGTGGTCACACCGC
AAATTTCGGCAGCTGGCGTTGAGCATCTTGATACTATCCTCCAGCCGTATATCAACGTCGAACCAGGCCG
GGGCAATCCTCGCCGCGACTTTGAATTACAAGAGGCCACCATTACTGATTCGCGGTACCTGGATGGCTTA
AGCATTATTGTTGAAGCGCCGGAAGCCGGTTCGTTAGGCATCGGTACGCCTGTGCTGTTCCGTGGTCTGG
AAGTCGGTACGGTTACAGGAATGACGCTGGGGACATTGTCAGATCGCGTGATGATTGCGATGCGCATCAG
TAAACGCTATCAACACCTGGTGCGTAACAATTCCGTCTTCTGGTTGGCATCGGGTTACAGTCTGGACTTT
GGTCTGACGGGCGGCGTAGTGAAAACCGGCACCTTTAACCAGTTTATCCGTGGCGGCATCGCCTTCGCCA
CGCCTCCGGGTACGCCACTGGCACCGAAAGCCCAGGAAGGCAAACACTTCCTGTTGCAGGAAAGTGAACC
GAAAGAGTGGCGTGAATGGGGAACTGCGCTTCCCAAAGGCGAGACCCATCACCACCATCACCATTAAGGC
CAGGCCGGCCGATCCGGCTGCTAACAAAGCCCGAAAGGAAGCTGAGTTGGCTGCTGCCACCGCTGAGCAA
TAACTAGCATAACCCCTTGGGGCCTCTAAACGGGTCTTGAGGGGTTTTTTGCTGAAAGGAGGAACTATAT
CCGGATTGGCGAATGGG
[124 nt withheld, positions 4148-4271]
C
[91 nt withheld, positions 4273-4363]
A
[49 nt withheld, positions 4365-4413]
CCTTTGACGTTGGAGTCCACGTTCTTT
[37 nt withheld, positions 4441-4477]
ACCCTATCTCGGTCTATTCTTTTGATTTATAAGGGATTTTGCCGATTTCGGCCTATTGGTTAAAAAATGA
GCTGATTTAACAAAAATTTAACGCGAATTTTAACAAAATATTAACGCTTACAATTTAGGTGGCACTTTTC
GGGGAACGACGACCTGCAGCCAAGCTAGCTTGGCTGGACGTAAACTCCTCTTCAGACCTAATAACTTCGT
ATAGCATACATTATACGAAGTTATATTAAGGGTTATTGAATATGATCGGAATTGGGCTGCAGGAATTCGA
TAGCTTGGCTGCAGGTCGACCTCGAGGATGTGCGCGGAACCCCTATTTGTTTATTTTTCTAAATACATTC
AAATATGTATCCGCTCATGAGACAATAACCCTGATAAATGCTTCAATAATATTGAAAAAGGAAGAGTATG
AGTATTCAACATTTCCGTGTCGCCCTTATTCCCTTTTTTGCGGCATTTTGCCTTCCTGTTTTTGCTCACC
CAGAAACGCTGGTGAAAGTAAAAGATGCTGAAGATCAGTTGGGTGCACGAGTGGGTTACATCGAACTGGA
TCTCAACAGCGGTAAGATCCTTGAGAGTTTTCGCCCCGAAGAACGTTTTCCAATGATGAGCACTTTTAAA
GTTCTGCTATGTGGCGCGGTATTATCCCGTATTGACGCCGGGCAAGAGCAACTCGGTCGCCGCATACACT
ATTCTCAGAATGACTTGGTTGAGTACTCACCAGTCACAGAAAAGCATCTTACGGATGGCATGACAGTAAG
AGAATTATGCAGTGCTGCCATAACCATGAGTGATAACACTGCGGCCAACTTACTTCTGACAACGATCGGA
GGACCGAAGGAGCTAACCGCTTTTTTGCACAACATGGGGGATCATGTAACTCGCCTTGATCGTTGGGAAC
CGGAGCTGAATGAAGCCATACCAAACGACGAGCGTGACACCACGATGCCTGCAGCAATGGCAACAACGTT
GCGCAAACTATTAACTGGCGAACTACTTACTCTAGCTTCCCGGCAACAATTAATAGACTGGATGGAGGCG
GATAAAGTTGCAGGACCACTTCTGCGCTCGGCCCTTCCGGCTGGCTGGTTTATTGCTGATAAATCTGGAG
CCGGTGAGCGTGGCTCTCGCGGTATCATTGCAGCACTGGGGCCAGATGGTAAGCCCTCCCGTATCGTAGT
TATCTACACGACGGGGAGTCAGGCAACTATGGATGAACGAAATAGACAGATCGCTGAGATAGGTGCCTCA
CTGATTAAGCATTGGTAACTGTCAGACCAAGTTTACTCATATATACTTTAGATTGATTTAAAACTTCATT
TTTAATTTAAAAGGATCTAGGTGAAGATCCTTTTTGATAATCTCATGACCAAAATCCCTTAACGTGAGTT
TTCGTTCCACTGAGCGTCAGACCCCGTAGAAAAGATCAAAGGATCTTCTTGAGATCCTTTTTTTCTGCGC
GTAATCTGCTGCTTGCAAACAAAAAAACCACCGCTACCAGCGGTGGTTTGTTTGCCGGATCAAGAGCTAC
CAACTCTTTTTCCGAAGGTAACTGGCTTCAGCAGAGCGCAGATACCAAATACTGTCCTTCTAGTGTAGCC
GTAGTTAGGCCACCACTTCAAGAACTCTGTAGCACCGCCTACATACCTCGCTCTGCTAATCCTGTTACCA
GTGGCTGCTGCCAGTGGCGATAAGTCGTGTCTTACCGGGTTGGACTCAAGACGATAGTTACCGGATAAGG
CGCAGCGGTCGGGCTGAACGGGGGGTTCGTGCACACAGCCCAGCTTGGAGCGAACGACCTACACCGAACT
GAGATACCTACAGCGTGAGCTATGAGAAAGCGCCACGCTTCCCGAAGGGAGAAAGGCGGACAGGTATCCG
GTAAGCGGCAGGGTCGGAACAGGAGAGCGCACGAGGGAGCTTCCAGGGGGAAACGCCTGGTATCTTTATA
GTCCTGTCGGGTTTCGCCACCTCTGACTTGAGCGTCGATTTTTGTGATGCTCGTCAGGGGGGCGGAGCCT
ATGGAAAAACGCCAGCAACGCGGCCTTTTTACGGTTCCTGGCCTTTTGCTGGCCTTTTGCTCACATGTTC
TTTCCTGCGTTATCCCCTGATTCTGTGGATAACCGTATTACCGCCTTTGAGTGAGCTGATACCGCTCGCC
GCAGCCGAACGACCGAGCGCAGCGAGTCAGTGAGCGAGGAAGCGGAAGAGCGCCTGATGCGGTATTTTCT
CCTTACGCATCTGTGCGGTATTTCACACCGCAATGGTGCACTCTCAGTACAATCTGCTCTGATGCCGCAT
AGTTAAGCCAGTATACACTCCGCTATCGCTACGTGACTGGGTCATGGCTGCGCCCCGACACCCGCCAACA
CCCGCTGACGCGCCCTGACGGGCTTGTCTGCTCCCGGCATCCGCTTACAGACAAGCTGTGACCGTCTCCG
GGAGCTGCATGTGTCAGAGGTTTTCACCGTCATCACCGAAACGCGCGAGGCAGCTGCGGTAAAGCTCATC
AGCGTGGTCGTGAAGCGATTCACAGATGTCTGCCTGTTCATCCGCGTCCAGCTCGTTGAGTTTCTCCAGA
AGCGTTAATGTCTGGCTTCTGATAAAGCGGGCCATGTTAAGGGCGGTTTTTTCCTGTTTGGTCACTGATG
CCTCCGTGTAAGGGGGATTTCTGTTCATGGGGGTAATGATACCGATGAAACGAGAGAGGATGCTCACGAT
ACGGGTTACTGATGATGAACATGCCCGGTTACTGGAACGTTGTGAGGGTAAACAACTGGCGGTATGGATG
CGGCGGGACCAGAGAAAAATCACTCAGGGTCAATGCCAGCGCTTCGTTAATACAGATGTAGGTGTTCCAC
AGGGTAGCCAGCAGCATCCTGCGATGCAGATCCGGAACATAATGGTGCAGGGCGCTGACTTCCGCGTTTC
CAGACTTTACGAAACACGGAAACCGAAGACCATTCATGTTGTTGCTCAGGTCGCAGACGTTTTGCAGCAG
CAGTCGCTTCACGTTCGCTCGCGTATCGGTGATTCATTCTGCTAACCAGTAAGGCAACCCCGCCAGCCTA
GCCGGGTCCTCAACGACAGGAGCACGATCATGCGCACCCGTGGGGCCGCCATGCCGGCGATAATGGCCTG
CTTCTCGCCGAAACGTTTGGTGGCGGGACCAGTGACGAAGGCTTGAGCGAGGGCGTGCAAGATTCCGAAT
ACCGCAAGCGACAGGCCGATCATCGTCGCGCTCCAGCGAAAGCGGTCCTCGCCGAAAATGACCCAGAGCG
CTGCCGGCACCTGTCCTACGAGTTGCATGATAAAGAAGACAGTCATAAGTGCGGCGACGATAGTCATGCC
CCGCGCCCACCGGAAGGAGCTGACTGGGTTGAAGGCTCTCAAGGGCATCGGTCGAGATCCCGGTGCCTAA
TGAGTGAGCTAACTTACATTAATTGCGTTGCGCTCACTGCCCGCTTTCCAGTCGGGAAACCTGTCGTGCC
AGCTGCATTAATGAATCGGCCAACGCGCGGGGAGAGGC
